Addgene plasmid #74393: pcDNA3 Flag MFF iso4 S172A
Purpose: Flag tagged human S172A MFF isoform 4 mutant
Depositing lab: Reuben Shaw. Depositing organization: Salk Institute for Biological Studies. Publication: Metabolism. AMP-activated protein kinase mediates mitochondrial fission in response to energy stress. Toyama EQ, Herzig S, Courchet J, Lewis TL Jr, Loson OC, Hellberg K, Young NP, Chen H, Polleux F, Chan DC, Shaw RJ. Science. 2016 Jan 15;351(6270):275-81. doi: 10.1126/science.aab4138. PubMed 26816379.
Backbone
  Vector backbone: pcDNA3
  Vector type: Mammalian Expression
Growth in bacteria
  Bacterial resistance: Ampicillin, 100 μg/mL
  Growth temperature: 37°C
  Growth strain: DH5alpha
  Copy number: Unknown
Gene/Insert
  Gene/Insert name: Flag-MFF (alt name: Q9GZY8-4)
  Species: H. sapiens (human)
  Mutation: Ser 172 Ala (numbering based on MFF isoform 1)
  Entrez Gene: MFF (a.k.a. C2orf33, EMPF2, GL004)
  Tag / fusion protein: Flag (N terminal on insert)
Terms and licenses: Academic/Nonprofit Terms; Industry Terms: Not Available to Industry
How to cite: pcDNA3 Flag MFF iso4 S172A was a gift from Reuben Shaw (Addgene plasmid # 74393 ; http://n2t.net/addgene:74393 ; RRID:Addgene_74393)
