[The description below was written by a language model from this plasmid's Addgene catalogue record.]
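Description:
pcDNA3 Flag MFF iso4 S172A is a mammalian expression plasmid built on the pcDNA3 backbone and carrying human mitochondrial fission factor (MFF), isoform 4, with an N-terminal Flag epitope tag. The insert bears a serine-to-alanine substitution at position 172. The record notes that this numbering follows MFF isoform 1 rather than isoform 4 itself, so the residue's position within the encoded protein will differ. The plasmid is propagated in E. coli under ampicillin selection. No feature table accompanies the entry, and the promoter, polyadenylation signal, origins of replication and any mammalian selection marker are not listed. pcDNA3 vectors generally drive inserts from the CMV immediate-early promoter and carry a neomycin resistance cassette for G418 selection, but this should be checked against the sequence of this particular construct.

Replacing a serine with alanine removes the hydroxyl group that accepts phosphate, so this construct encodes a form of MFF that cannot be phosphorylated at that site. The associated publication concerns AMP-activated protein kinase mediating mitochondrial fission in response to energy stress, which suggests the mutant is meant for testing the contribution of Ser172 phosphorylation to MFF function, most likely alongside wild-type or other mutant versions. The record itself states the purpose only as a Flag-tagged S172A mutant of isoform 4. The Flag tag allows the exogenous protein to be detected by immunoblotting or immunofluorescence, or recovered by immunoprecipitation, after transfection into mammalian cells.
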