>Addgene plasmid #74393 | pcDNA3 Flag MFF iso4 S172A | addgene partial sequence | sequence record 142043 | CMV-F 5'-CGCAAATGGGCGGTAGGCGTG-3'
CTCTCTGGCTACTAGAGAACCCACTGCTTACTGGCTTATCGAAATTAATACGACTCACTATAGGGAGACC
CAAGCTGGCTAGTTAAGCTGAGCATCAACAAGTTTGTACAAAAAAGCAGGCTTCACCATGGATTACAAGG
ACGACGATGACAAGGGCGGATCTATGGCAGAAATTAGTCGAATTCAGTACGAAATGGAATATACTGAAGG
CATTAGTCAGCGAATGAGGGTCCCAGAAAAGTTAAAAGTAGCACCGCCAAACGCTGACCTGGAACAAGGA
TTCCAAGAAGGAGTTCCAAATGCTAGTGTGATAATGCAAGTTCCGGAGAGGATTGTTGTAGCAGGAAATA
ATGAAGATGTTTCATTTTCAAGACCAGCAGATCTTGACCTTATTCAGTCAACTCCCTTTAAACCCCTGGC
ACTGAAAACACCACCTCGTGTACTTACGCTGAGTGAAAGACCACTAGATTTTCTGGATTTAGAAAGACCT
CCTACAACCCCTCAAAATGAAGAAATCCGAGCAGTTGGCAGACTAAAAAGAGAGCGGTCTATGAGTGAAA
ATGCTGTTCGCCAAAATGGACAGCTGGTCAGAAATGATGCTCTGTATGGCATTTCAAATATAGATACAAC
CATTGAAGGAACGTCAGATGACCTGACTGTTGTAGATGCAGCTTCACTAAGACGACAGATAATCAAACTA
AATAGACGTCTACAACTTCTGGAAGAGGAGAACAAAGAACGTGCTAAAAGAGAAATGGTCATGTATTCAA
TTACTGTAGCTTTCTGGCTGCTTAATAGCTGGCTCTGGTTTCGCCGCTAGGACCCAGCTT
